>Addgene plasmid #247078 | pSXL101 | addgene full sequence | sequence record 490589 | Addgene NGS Result
GAGAAAGGCGGACAGGTATCCGGTAAGCGGCAGGGTCGGAACAGGAGAGCGCACGAGGGAGCTTCCAGGG
GGAAACGCCTGGTATCTTTATAGTCCTGTCGGGTTTCGCCACCTCTGACTTGAGCGTCGATTTTTGTGAT
GCTCGTCAGGGGGGCGGAGCCTATGGAAAAACGCCAGCAACGCGGCCTTTTTACGGTTCCTGGCCTTTTG
CTGGCCTTTTGCTCACATGTTCTTTCCTGCGTTATCCCCTGATTCTGTGGATAACCGTATTACCGCCTTT
GAGTGAGCTGATACCGCTCGCCGCAGCCGAACGCCCTAGGTCTAGGGCGGCGGATTTGTCCTACTCAGGA
GAGCGTTCACCGACAAACAACAGATAAAACGAAAGGCCCAGTCTTTCGACTGAGCCTTTCGTTTTATTTG
ATGCCTCTAGATTAGGTAGAGGAGATTTTGTTTTCCCATTTGCACGCCAGTTCCGCCAGTGCTTTGGTGG
AAGAACCGTCGTCAGACAGCGCACGGGATGCCGCGTCTTTCAGGTCTTTCATGGTAGAGCGGAATTTTTT
GCCTTCTTCGCCTTCCATCAGGCCTTTAACCGCGTTCGCGATTTCTACGCGGCCGATCAGGCCGTTTTCA
CCCGCTTTCGGACGCAGCGCCACTTTCAGACCTTCAGTCAGCATTACCGCGTTCATTTTCTGTTCTGCGT
ACAGCGGCCACGCGATCAGCGGCACACCGTTAACTACAGATTCCAGGATAGAGTTCCAACCGCAGTGGGT
CAGGAAGCCACCAGTGGAACCGTGGCTCAGGATTTCAGTCTGCGGCGCCCAAGAAGGGACCAGCAGACAA
CGACCTTTGGTACGTTCCAGGAAGCCTTCCGGCAGGTATGCCAGAGCGTCGTTCTGGTTTTGGATGCTGA
AGTACGTGGCATTGGCAATCTTGTCATTCGGGCTGCGCACAACCCACAGGAAACGTTGTTCGCTCATTTC
CAGGCCCAGAGCCAGTTCAATGAACTGATTATGGGACACTGCACCACCGCTGCCGAAAGAAATGAACAGA
ACGGAACCACGCGGCTGGTCATCCAGCCATTTCAGACATTCACAGTCGTCAACTTTGCTGCTGGAATCCG
CACGGATCAGCGGGCCGATCGGGTAAACCGGCGGTTTACCCTGGTCTTCCTCTTGCAGAGCTTTCAGCGG
GCCCGGCTCCAGGTCGTTGAAGGTGTTAACCATGATACCCTCAGCCAGGCGGTAACGTTTGGCCTGGTGC
AGCAGGCATTTGTAGGCATCGTTTTTGCGATCCTGAGCTGGGTCCAGGAAATCCTTACCGTGAATCGGGA
TGCAGCCTGGAATCTGCAGTGGTTCTGGGACGTCACGGTATTCGCAGGACACCATCTGATCCAGCTTCGG
CAGGTGAAAGAACAGAGACAGGCACATGGCCGTCGTCGGATAGAAGATATAAGGGGAGACCTTGAACTCA
ATTGCAACATCAAATGCATCGGTGCCAAACAGGTCCACCACCAGAGCAGCCAGCTTGGTGGTGGCCAGCA
GAGTCTTAACTGCATCACGAACAAACGGCAGAGAGCGAGTGATGGTCAGACAAATACGGGTCTCGATACG
AACATCAGCCGGCAGGTCATCAAAGCTGACCGGCGGCAGCAGAACATAGTTTACGCCCGCCGGCAGAGCA
TCCAGAAAAGATTTCTGTGCTTTAGGCAGAGGACCATCGGTTGGGATAATGAAAGTTACGCCGAAGTTGT
GACGCAGTACCAGGCGTTTAGCGAACTCAACCAGCGGGATCAGATGACCCATACCCGGAGTCGGCACCAT
AGCGATGTGCGGGGTATGCTCCATGGTATATCTCCTGCATGCTTAGTACAACGGTGACGCCGGTAAAAAC
AGTTCTGTTAGCAACAGCGGTTTACCGCTTAATCGCAGGCGGGAACGTCGCCCCCACAGCCCGGCATCAC
GGCCTATCTCAATAAAGTCCCGGGTTAATGTCGATGATGTGAACAGATAGCGTCCTAACGGCGTTTTACC
CAATTTTTGTAACGCCAGCTCCGGCCCGCTTAACGTTGACACAGGAACGACGGTACGACCGGCAAGCCAC
GGTTCACCATCGGCACATAACAAAATTTCACGTAACCAGTAACGAGACTCTTTCGGCAGCAGCGGCAGTT
CTTCGGGGATTTCATTCTGCTCGACAAACCCTTCGCGGATCATCGTCACGCTTACCGTTTTTCCCTGCTG
TTCAAAACGTTTTGTCATGGAATCCTCCAGCAACAGCCAGTCGAGCAGTTGCGGATCCAGGGCAGGGATC
TCTTTAAAATAGCGCAGCGCACGCAGTTGCGTTAACGCGGGGTGTGACATGGTATATCTCCTGTCGACTT
AGCCGGACGCGCTCAGCGGCGCCGCCGGGGTGTTACCCGCCGCCAGGGTGGCGGCCGCGCCGCCACCGGA
CACGTCTTTTTCACCGCTGCTTTTCGGTTTGTACAGGTTCGGGTAGGTGTAGGTCGGGTTACCACCCGCC
TTGAACTCCTTCCACGCGCGTTCCACTTCGTCGAACGCGTTGTAGCCCCACAGGAAGTCCTGGAACACCG
GGTCAGCGAAGCGGTTCGGGCAGCCCAGTTCCGGCTGTTTGTCGTACAGGTAAGAGTCGCGGATTTCCTG
CAGTTCACCGTCCGGCAGGTGGTAGATGTCCTGACACTGGTGAGAGCCGCGCACCACCTGAGAAGAGCGC
CATTTACGCAGGTTCTCCGTCATCTGCAGCAGCTGCGGGATCTGGTCACGCAGTTCGATCTTGGAGAACA
GGCCAGCCAGCACAGCACCGTCCTCCACCGCCTGGGACGCACCAGAGGCCAGGTACGGCAGGGTGGAGTG
GGAAGCGTCACCCAGGATGATAAAGTTGCCGGTTTTGGAGTTTACCCACGTTTTCAGTTCACGGGAGTCC
TGCAGACGCCATTTAGACACGCTGGTGATCAGTTTGAAAACGGTGGTCAGGTCCTGGTCCCAACCTTTAA
CCAGGTCCAGCAGCTCCTCTTGGCTGGCATCCTGTTTCAGAACGCCTTTCGGCAGGGTGTCAGGGCACAG
GGCAACAACATTACAGATTTCACCTTCGTGCAGGAAATACATTACGATGTGCATGGTCGGACCCCACCAG
AAGTTGATGTTCGGGTTGGCGTAAAATTTCTCCAGGCCAGGAACTTTCTTCATATCTTCAACTTTGATCA
GTGCACGGTATGCCAGATCACCAGTATCGTAAGCGCCAGAAGAGTCACCAGTCAGCAGAGCACGGGTCTG
GCTACGTACGCCATCATAGCCTACGATTACATCACCAGAGTACTGTTTGCCAGTTGCAGTAGTCACAGTT
GCTTTTTCAAAATCGATATCAACAACACGGCTATTGGTGTGGATTTCAACACCCAGTTCTTCGGCACGAT
CAACCAGTACTTTATGATAATCAGCGCGGTGAATATGCAGATACATGCCATCGTATTTTTCCAGAACATA
AGGCACCAGGTTCTGCGTAGACAGCAGTTCACCCTTATATTTCTTGACCAGGATATCATGCGGATGAATG
GAGACTTTATCAACTGCATCCAGTACGCCAATTGCTTTCAGAATCTTGGTGCTCGGCGGTGGAATTTGAA
TACCAGCGCCAACTTCACCCAGTTCAGTAGCTGCTTCCAGCAGAATGACACGGTGGCCTGCCAGACGCAG
GCAAATAGAAGCCGCGACGCCACCCAGACCCGCACCTACAACGACAAACGTCAGTTGGATTGGAGCTTTT
TGGAAACCATAAGTTTTGCTTGGTGCCTGAACTGCCATGGTACCTTTCTCCTCTTTAATGAATTCGGTCA
GTGCGTCCTGCTGATGTGCTCAGTATCTTGTTATCCGCTCACAATGTCAATTGTTATCCGCTCACAATTC
TCGAGGTGAAGACGAAAGGGCCTCGTGATACGCCTATTTTTATAGGTTAATGTCATGATAATAATGGTTT
CTTAGACGTCAGGTGGCACTTTTCGGGGAAATGTGCGCGGAACCCCTATTTGTTTATTTTTCTAAATACA
TTCAAATATGTATCCGCTCATGAGACAATAACCCTGATAAATGCTTCAATAATATTGAAAAAGGAAGAGT
ATGAGTATTCAACATTTCCGTGTCGCCCTTATTCCCTTTTTTGCGGCATTTTGCCTTCCTGTTTTTGCTC
ACCCAGAAACGCTGGTGAAAGTAAAAGATGCTGAAGATCAGTTGGGTGCACGAGTGGGTTACATCGAACT
GGATCTCAACAGCGGTAAGATCCTTGAGAGTTTTCGCCCCGAAGAACGTTTTCCAATGATGAGCACTTTT
AAAGTTCTGCTATGTGGCGCGGTATTATCCCGTATTGACGCCGGGCAAGAGCAACTCGGTCGCCGCATAC
ACTATTCTCAGAATGACTTGGTTGAGTACTCACCAGTCACAGAAAAGCATCTTACGGATGGCATGACAGT
AAGAGAATTATGCAGTGCTGCCATAACCATGAGTGATAACACTGCGGCCAACTTACTTCTGACAACGATC
GGAGGACCGAAGGAGCTAACCGCTTTTTTGCACAACATGGGGGATCATGTAACTCGCCTTGATCGTTGGG
AACCGGAGCTGAATGAAGCCATACCAAACGACGAGCGTGACACCACGATGCCTGTAGCAATGGCAACAAC
GTTGCGCAAACTATTAACTGGCGAACTACTTACTCTAGCTTCCCGGCAACAATTAATAGACTGGATGGAG
GCGGATAAAGTTGCAGGACCACTTCTGCGCTCGGCCCTTCCGGCTGGCTGGTTTATTGCTGATAAATCTG
GAGCCGGTGAGCGTGGGTCTCGCGGTATCATTGCAGCACTGGGGCCAGATGGTAAGCCCTCCCGTATCGT
AGTTATCTACACGACGGGGAGTCAGGCAACTATGGATGAACGAAATAGACAGATCGCTGAGATAGGTGCC
TCACTGATTAAGCATTGGTAACTGTCAGACCAAGTTTACGAGCTCGCTTGGACTCCTGTTGATAGATCCA
GTAATGACCTCAGAACTCCATCTGGATTTGTTCAGAACGCTCGGTTGCCGCCGGGCGTTTTTTATTGGTG
AGAATCCAAGCACTAGTCATGACCAAAATCCCTTAACGTGAGTTTTCGTTCCACTGAGCGTCAGACCCCG
TAGAAAAGATCAAAGGATCTTCTTGAGATCCTTTTTTTCTGCGCGTAATCTGCTGCTTGCAAACAAAAAA
ACCACCGCTACCAGCGGTGGTTTGTTTGCCGGATCAAGAGCTACCAACTCTTTTTCCGAAGGTAACTGGC
TTCAGCAGAGCGCAGATACCAAATACTGTCCTTCTAGTGTAGCCGTAGTTAGGCCACCACTTCAAGAACT
CTGTAGCACCGCCTACATACCTCGCTCTGCTAATCCTGTTACCAGTGGCTGCTGCCAGTGGCGATAAGTC
GTGTCTTACCGGGTTGGACTCAAGACGATAGTTACCGGATAAGGCGCAGCGGTCGGGCTGAACGGGGGGT
TCGTGCACACAGCCCAGCTTGGAGCGAACGACCTACACCGAACTGAGATACCTACAGCGTGAGCTATGAG
AAAGCGCCACGCTTCCCGAAGG
Features (pLannotate 1.2.2; 10 found; start..end, strand, type, name):
    334..420     -  terminator     rrnB T1 terminator: Escherichia coli rrnB; transcription terminator T1 from the E. coli rrnB gene
    435..1844    -  CDS            AS: HQGT_RAUSE - Experimental evidence at protein level: Swiss-Prot protein existence level 1. Broad spectrum multifunctional glucosyltransferase. In addition to hydroquinone it accept at least 45 natural and synthetic phenols as well as two cinnamyl alcohols as substrates. Hydroquinone was however the best substrate. In contrast to this broad acceptor substrate specificity, only pyrimidine nucleotide activated glucose is tolerated as a donor substrate. From Rauvolfia serpentina (Serpentine wood) (Ophioxylon serpentinum).
   1866..2360    -  CDS            ubiC: UBIC_ECOLI - Experimental evidence at protein level: Swiss-Prot protein existence level 1. Removes the pyruvyl group from chorismate, with concomitant aromatization of the ring, to provide 4-hydroxybenzoate (4HB) for the ubiquinone pathway. From Escherichia coli (strain K12).
   3846..3878    -  promoter       PLtetO-1 promoter (fragment): modified phage lambda PL promoter with tet operator sites (Lutz and Bujard, 1997)
   3878..3894    -  protein_bind   lac operator: The lac repressor binds to the lac operator to inhibit transcription in E. coli. This inhibition can be relieved by adding lactose or isopropyl-β-D-thiogalactopyranoside (IPTG). lac repressor encoded by lacI
   3901..3917    -  protein_bind   lac operator: The lac repressor binds to the lac operator to inhibit transcription in E. coli. This inhibition can be relieved by adding lactose or isopropyl-β-D-thiogalactopyranoside (IPTG). lac repressor encoded by lacI
   4026..4130    +  promoter       AmpR promoter: bla
   4131..4991    +  CDS            AmpR: β-lactamase; bla; confers resistance to ampicillin, carbenicillin, and related antibiotics
   5021..5115    +  terminator     lambda t0 terminator: transcription terminator from phage lambda
   5203..169     +  rep_origin     ori (across the origin): high-copy-number ColE1/pMB1/pBR322/pUC origin of replication
