[The description below was written by a language model from this plasmid's Addgene catalogue record and pLannotate feature annotations shown in this document.]
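Description:
pSXL101 is a bacterial expression plasmid built on the pZE12-luc backbone for metabolic engineering in Escherichia coli. It replicates from a ColE1/pMB1-type origin and is selected with ampicillin through a β-lactamase gene driven by its own promoter and followed by the phage lambda t0 terminator. The catalogue lists the copy number as unknown, although this class of origin is generally high copy. The total size is about 5.6 kb.

The payload is a three-gene synthetic operon on the reverse strand, arranged as MNX1, ubiC and AS and ending at the rrnB T1 terminator. Upstream sit a lambda PL-derived promoter fragment and two lac operators. This arrangement matches the IPTG-inducible, LacI-repressed PLlacO-1 type promoter characteristic of pZE12, though the annotation software labels the fragment as PLtetO-1. UbiC is the E. coli chorismate pyruvate-lyase, which converts chorismate to 4-hydroxybenzoate. MNX1 comes from Candida parapsilosis CBS604 according to the purpose field. It is not annotated in the feature table but presumably occupies the unannotated stretch between ubiC and the promoter, and the record does not state its enzymatic function. AS matches the Rauvolfia serpentina hydroquinone glucosyltransferase (arbutin synthase), which glucosylates hydroquinone using an activated glucose donor.

The catalogue lists all three inserts as E. coli in origin, which conflicts with the purpose field for MNX1 and the annotation for AS. Together with the associated publication title, the gene set indicates use for de novo arbutin biosynthesis from the shikimate pathway in E. coli. Repository sequencing found a three-nucleotide insertion in MNX1 that adds a threonine at residue 51, and the depositor reports that this has no functional consequence.
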