Addgene plasmid #247078: pSXL101
Purpose: pZE12-luc containing MNX1 from Candida parapsilosis CBS604 and ubiC from E. coli
Depositing lab: Yajun Yan. Depositing organization: University of Georgia. Publication: High-level De novo biosynthesis of arbutin in engineered Escherichia coli. Shen X, Wang J, Wang J, Chen Z, Yuan Q, Yan Y. Metab Eng. 2017 Jul;42:52-58. doi: 10.1016/j.ymben.2017.06.001. Epub 2017 Jun 2. PubMed 28583673.
Backbone
  Vector backbone: pZE12-luc
  Backbone size w/o insert (bp): 2271
  Total vector size (bp): 5619
  Vector type: Bacterial Expression
Growth in bacteria
  Bacterial resistance: Ampicillin, 100 μg/mL
  Growth temperature: 37°C
  Growth strain: DH5alpha
  Copy number: Unknown
Gene/Insert 1
  Gene/Insert name: MNX1
  Species: E.coli
  Insert size (bp): 1437
Gene/Insert 2
  Gene/Insert name: ubiC
  Species: E.coli
  Insert size (bp): 498
Gene/Insert 3
  Gene/Insert name: AS
  Species: E.coli
  Insert size (bp): 1411
Terms and licenses: Academic/Nonprofit Terms; Industry Terms: Not Available to Industry
Depositor comments: The depositor confirms that discrepancies between the depositor's sequence and Addgene's sequences have no functional consequences. Addgene NGS finds a 3 nucleotide insertion in MNX1 that adds Thr at aa 51 compared to the reference sequence.
How to cite: pSXL101 was a gift from Yajun Yan (Addgene plasmid # 247078 ; http://n2t.net/addgene:247078 ; RRID:Addgene_247078)
